Addgene plasmid #178710: pAAV-VTKD5-GFP
Purpose: AAV vector for Cre- and Flp-dependent transgene expression (CRE-ON / FLP-OFF) of GFP in cortical interneurons under the control of the Dlx enhancer (Dimidschstein et al 2016)
Depositing lab: Jordane Dimidschstein. Depositing organization: Broad Institute. Publication: A versatile viral toolkit for functional discovery in the nervous system. Pouchelon G, Vergara J, McMahon J, Gorissen BL, Lin JD, Vormstein-Schneider D, Niehaus JL, Burbridge TJ, Wester JC, Sherer M, Fernandez-Otero M, Allaway KC, Pelkey K, Chittajallu R, McBain CJ, Fan M, Nasse JS, Wildenberg GA, Fishell G, Dimidschstein J. Cell Rep Methods. 2022 May 26;2(6):100225. doi: 10.1016/j.crmeth.2022.100225. eCollection 2022 Jun 20. PubMed 35784651.
Backbone
  Vector backbone: pAAV-VTKD5
  Vector type: AAV
Growth in bacteria
  Bacterial resistance: Ampicillin, 100 μg/mL
  Growth temperature: 37°C
  Growth strain: NEB Stable
  Copy number: High Copy
Gene/Insert
  Gene/Insert name: GFP
  Species: Synthetic
  Cloning method: Gibson Cloning
Terms and licenses: Academic/Nonprofit Terms; Industry Terms: Not Available to Industry
How to cite: pAAV-VTKD5-GFP was a gift from Jordane Dimidschstein (Addgene plasmid # 178710 ; http://n2t.net/addgene:178710 ; RRID:Addgene_178710)
