[The description below was written by a language model from this plasmid's Addgene catalogue record and pLannotate feature annotations shown in this document.]
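Description:
pAAV-VTKD5-GFP is an adeno-associated virus transfer plasmid (5,747 nt) built on the pAAV-VTKD5 backbone and designed for intersectional, CRE-ON / FLP-OFF expression of GFP in cortical interneurons. It is propagated in bacteria as a high-copy plasmid through a ColE1/pUC-type origin with ampicillin selection (AmpR with its bla promoter). It also carries an f1 phage origin. The expression cassette is flanked by AAV2 inverted terminal repeats, which permit packaging of the intervening DNA into recombinant AAV particles. One ITR is annotated in full, while the other is detected only as short fragments, as is common for these repeat-rich elements in sequencing-based annotation.

According to the catalogue entry, transcription is driven by the Dlx enhancer, which restricts expression to forebrain GABAergic interneurons. The feature table does not annotate this element, which presumably lies in the unannotated stretch between the upstream ITR fragments and the chimeric β-globin/immunoglobulin intron. Downstream of the intron, the EGFP coding sequence sits in reverse orientation between pairs of lox2272 and loxP sites arranged head-to-head, a DIO/FLEx configuration. Cre recombination inverts the cassette and then locks it in the sense orientation, switching expression on. Two same-orientation minimal FRT sites bracket the whole lox-flanked unit, so Flp recombinase excises the EGFP cassette and abolishes expression. A WPRE and a bovine growth hormone polyadenylation signal follow, enhancing transcript stability and termination. The vector is therefore suited to labelling interneurons that express Cre but not Flp, as part of a modular viral toolkit for cell-type-specific targeting in the nervous system.
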