Features (pLannotate 1.2.2; 24 found; start..end, strand, type, name):
     51..275     +  polyA_signal   bGH poly(A) signal: bovine growth hormone polyadenylation signal
    277..417     +  repeat_region  AAV2 ITR: inverted terminal repeat of adeno-associated virus serotype 2 inverted
    422..473     -  misc_feature   bom (fragment): basis of mobility region from pBR322
    492..947     +  rep_origin     f1 ori (sequence partly withheld): f1 bacteriophage origin of replication; arrow indicates direction of (+) strand synthesis
    948..997     -  misc_feature   bom (fragment): basis of mobility region from pBR322
   1099..1134    -  CDS            rop (fragment): Rop protein, which maintains plasmids at low copy number; rop
   1229..1333    +  promoter       AmpR promoter: bla
   1334..2194    +  CDS            AmpR: β-lactamase; bla; confers resistance to ampicillin, carbenicillin, and related antibiotics
   2365..2953    +  rep_origin     ori: high-copy-number ColE1/pMB1/pBR322/pUC origin of replication
   3026..3053    +  repeat_region  AAV2 ITR (fragment): inverted terminal repeat of adeno-associated virus serotype 2 inverted
   3082..3109    +  repeat_region  AAV2 ITR (fragment): inverted terminal repeat of adeno-associated virus serotype 2 inverted
   3887..4019    +  intron         chimeric intron: chimera between introns from human β-globin and immunoglobulin heavy chain genes
   4062..4095    +  protein_bind   FRT (minimal): supports FLP-mediated excision but not integration (Turan and Bode, 2011) FLP recombinase from the Saccharomyces cerevisiae 2μ plasmid
   4102..4135    +  protein_bind   lox2272: Cre-mediated recombination occurs in the 8-bp core sequence (GGATACTT). lox2272 sites are compatible with each other, but incompatible with loxP or loxN sites (Lee and Saito, 1988). Cre recombinase
   4136..4185    -  intron         β-globin intron (fragment): internally truncated intron from human β-globin
   4186..4219    +  protein_bind   loxP: Cre-mediated recombination occurs in the 8-bp core sequence (GCATACAT). Cre recombinase
   4234..4272    +  misc_feature   MCS (fragment): pUC18/19 multiple cloning site
   4273..4992    -  CDS            EGFP: the original enhanced GFP (Yang et al., 1996) mammalian codon-optimized
   4999..5022    +  misc_feature   MCS (fragment): pUC18/19 multiple cloning site
   5042..5075    -  protein_bind   lox2272: Cre-mediated recombination occurs in the 8-bp core sequence (GGATACTT). lox2272 sites are compatible with each other, but incompatible with loxP or loxN sites (Lee and Saito, 1988). Cre recombinase
   5076..5125    -  intron         β-globin intron (fragment): internally truncated intron from human β-globin
   5126..5159    -  protein_bind   loxP: Cre-mediated recombination occurs in the 8-bp core sequence (GCATACAT). Cre recombinase
   5160..5193    +  protein_bind   FRT (minimal): supports FLP-mediated excision but not integration (Turan and Bode, 2011) FLP recombinase from the Saccharomyces cerevisiae 2μ plasmid
   5202..43      +  misc_feature   WPRE (across the origin): woodchuck hepatitis virus posttranscriptional regulatory element
>Addgene plasmid #178710 | pAAV-VTKD5-GFP | addgene full sequence | sequence record 354868 | Addgene NGS Result
CGCCCTCAGACGAGTCGGATCTCCCTTTGGGCCGCCTCCCCGCCTGGATCCTGTGCCTTCTAGTTGCCAG
CCATCTGTTGTTTGCCCCTCCCCCGTGCCTTCCTTGACCCTGGAAGGTGCCACTCCCACTGTCCTTTCCT
AATAAAATGAGGAAATTGCATCGCATTGTCTGAGTAGGTGTCATTCTATTCTGGGGGGTGGGGTGGGGCA
GGACAGCAAGGGGGAGGATTGGGAAGACAATAGCAGGCATGCTGGGGATGCGGTGGGCTCTATGGCAGGA
ACCCCTAGTGATGGAGTTGGCCACTCCCTCTCTGCGCGCTCGCTCGCTCACTGAGGCCGGGCGACCAAAG
GTCGCCCGACGCCCGGGCTTTGCCCGGGCGGCCTCAGTGAGCGAGCGAGCGCGCAGCTGCCTGCAGGGGC
GCCTGATGCGGTATTTTCTCCTTACGCATCTGTGCGGTATTTCACACCGCATA
[95 nt withheld, positions 474-568]
T
[46 nt withheld, positions 570-615]
C
[141 nt withheld, positions 617-757]
CCTTTGACGTTGGAGTCCACGTTCTTT
[37 nt withheld, positions 785-821]
ACTCTATCTCGGGCTATTCTTTTGATTTATAAGGGATTTTGCCGATTTCGGTCTATTGGTTAAAAAATGA
GCTGATTTAACAAAAATTTAACGCGAATTTTAACAAAATATTAACGTTTACAATTTTATGGTGCACTCTC
AGTACAATCTGCTCTGATGCCGCATAGTTAAGCCAGCCCCGACACCCGCCAACACCCGCTGACGCGCCCT
GACGGGCTTGTCTGCTCCCGGCATCCGCTTACAGACAAGCTGTGACCGTCTCCGGGAGCTGCATGTGTCA
GAGGTTTTCACCGTCATCACCGAAACGCGCGAGACGAAAGGGCCTCGTGATACGCCTATTTTTATAGGTT
AATGTCATGATAATAATGGTTTCTTAGACGTCAGGTGGCACTTTTCGGGGAAATGTGCGCGGAACCCCTA
TTTGTTTATTTTTCTAAATACATTCAAATATGTATCCGCTCATGAGACAATAACCCTGATAAATGCTTCA
ATAATATTGAAAAAGGAAGAGTATGAGTATTCAACATTTCCGTGTCGCCCTTATTCCCTTTTTTGCGGCA
TTTTGCCTTCCTGTTTTTGCTCACCCAGAAACGCTGGTGAAAGTAAAAGATGCTGAAGATCAGTTGGGTG
CACGAGTGGGTTACATCGAACTGGATCTCAACAGCGGTAAGATCCTTGAGAGTTTTCGCCCCGAAGAACG
TTTTCCAATGATGAGCACTTTTAAAGTTCTGCTATGTGGCGCGGTATTATCCCGTATTGACGCCGGGCAA
GAGCAACTCGGTCGCCGCATACACTATTCTCAGAATGACTTGGTTGAGTACTCACCAGTCACAGAAAAGC
ATCTTACGGATGGCATGACAGTAAGAGAATTATGCAGTGCTGCCATAACCATGAGTGATAACACTGCGGC
CAACTTACTTCTGACAACGATCGGAGGACCGAAGGAGCTAACCGCTTTTTTGCACAACATGGGGGATCAT
GTAACTCGCCTTGATCGTTGGGAACCGGAGCTGAATGAAGCCATACCAAACGACGAGCGTGACACCACGA
TGCCTGTAGCAATGGCAACAACGTTGCGCAAACTATTAACTGGCGAACTACTTACTCTAGCTTCCCGGCA
ACAATTAATAGACTGGATGGAGGCGGATAAAGTTGCAGGACCACTTCTGCGCTCGGCCCTTCCGGCTGGC
TGGTTTATTGCTGATAAATCTGGAGCCGGTGAGCGTGGGTCTCGCGGTATCATTGCAGCACTGGGGCCAG
ATGGTAAGCCCTCCCGTATCGTAGTTATCTACACGACGGGGAGTCAGGCAACTATGGATGAACGAAATAG
ACAGATCGCTGAGATAGGTGCCTCACTGATTAAGCATTGGTAACTGTCAGACCAAGTTTACTCATATATA
CTTTAGATTGATTTAAAACTTCATTTTTAATTTAAAAGGATCTAGGTGAAGATCCTTTTTGATAATCTCA
TGACCAAAATCCCTTAACGTGAGTTTTCGTTCCACTGAGCGTCAGACCCCGTAGAAAAGATCAAAGGATC
TTCTTGAGATCCTTTTTTTCTGCGCGTAATCTGCTGCTTGCAAACAAAAAAACCACCGCTACCAGCGGTG
GTTTGTTTGCCGGATCAAGAGCTACCAACTCTTTTTCCGAAGGTAACTGGCTTCAGCAGAGCGCAGATAC
CAAATACTGTTCTTCTAGTGTAGCCGTAGTTAGGCCACCACTTCAAGAACTCTGTAGCACCGCCTACATA
CCTCGCTCTGCTAATCCTGTTACCAGTGGCTGCTGCCAGTGGCGATAAGTCGTGTCTTACCGGGTTGGAC
TCAAGACGATAGTTACCGGATAAGGCGCAGCGGTCGGGCTGAACGGGGGGTTCGTGCACACAGCCCAGCT
TGGAGCGAACGACCTACACCGAACTGAGATACCTACAGCGTGAGCTATGAGAAAGCGCCACGCTTCCCGA
AGGGAGAAAGGCGGACAGGTATCCGGTAAGCGGCAGGGTCGGAACAGGAGAGCGCACGAGGGAGCTTCCA
GGGGGAAACGCCTGGTATCTTTATAGTCCTGTCGGGTTTCGCCACCTCTGACTTGAGCGTCGATTTTTGT
GATGCTCGTCAGGGGGGCGGAGCCTATGGAAAAACGCCAGCAACGCGGCCTTTTTACGGTTCCTGGCCTT
TTGCTGGCCTTTTGCTCACATGTCCTGCAGGCAGCTGCGCGCTCGCTCGCTCACTGAGGCCGCCCGGGCG
TCGGGCGACCTTTGGTCGCCCGGCCTCAGTGAGCGAGCGAGCGCGCAGAGAGGGAGTGGCCAACTCCATC
ACTAGGGGTTCCTGCTAGACTGCAGAGGGCCCGCGGCCGCACGCGTTTATTCAGAATGTTATGCACTCAC
AGTGGTTTGGCATGCATCTGGTGAATTTTTTTTAACGAAAAATTAGTGTTGGTTTCGATGTATGGTAGCA
TTCTCCCTAACGTAATTTGAATAATTCAGCAAAGCCCCACTACCAGCTGTACTTCTGCAGCCTCTTCCAT
TCTTTTCAGCATTATAATTTTGGTTAATTTTCAATTTTAGGTCCTACGTCTCTGCAATTTGTGTATGAAT
AACAGAATAATTTCCCTCTTTTGTTTCGCCTTTCCTGTTCCTGAATCTAAATAAAGATGGCTTTTTAGTA
TTAAAAGTGGAAGAAAATTACAGGTAATTATCTTTGACGGTAAAAACGCTGTAATCAGCGGGCTACATGA
AAAATTACTCTAATTATGGCTGCATTTAAGAGAATGGAAAAAAACCTTCTTGTGGATAAAAACCTTAAAT
TGTCCCCAATGTCTGCTTCAAATTGGATGGCACTGCAGCTGGAGGCTTTGTTCAGAATTGATCCTGGGGA
GCTACGAACCCAAAGTTTCACAGTAGGAAGCTAGATATCGTTTAAACTTCCTGCAGCCCGGGCTGGGCAT
AAAAGTCAGGGCAGAGCCATCTATTGCTTACATTTGCTTCTAGCCTGCAAGTCGAGGAGCGCAGCCTTCC
AGAAGCAGAGCGCGGCGCCTTAAGCTGCAGAAGTTGGTCGTGAGGCACTGGGCACGTAAGTATCAAGGTT
ACAAGACAGGTTTAAGGAGACCAATAGAAACTGGGCTTGTCGAGACAGAGAAGACTCTTGCGTTTCTGAT
AGGCACCTATTGGTCTTACTGACATCCACTTTGCCTTTCTCTCCACAGGTGTCCACTCCCAGTTCAATTA
CAGCTCTTAAGAAAGCTAGCGAAGTTCCTATTCTCTAGAAAGTATAGGAACTTCTCCGGAATAACTTCGT
ATAGGATACTTTATACGAAGTTATGCAGAATGGTAGCTGGATTGTAGCTGCTATTAGCAATATGAAACCT
CTTAATAACTTCGTATAGCATACATTATACGAAGTTATAACGCGCCACTAGTGAATTCGAGCTCGGTACC
CGGGGATCCTCTAGAGTCGACTTACTTGTACAGCTCGTCCATGCCGAGAGTGATCCCGGCGGCGGTCACG
AACTCCAGCAGGACCATGTGATCGCGCTTCTCGTTGGGGTCTTTGCTCAGGGCGGACTGGGTGCTCAGGT
AGTGGTTGTCGGGCAGCAGCACGGGGCCGTCGCCGATGGGGGTGTTCTGCTGGTAGTGGTCGGCGAGCTG
CACGCTGCCGTCCTCGATGTTGTGGCGGATCTTGAAGTTCACCTTGATGCCGTTCTTCTGCTTGTCGGCC
ATGATATAGACGTTGTGGCTGTTGTAGTTGTACTCCAGCTTGTGCCCCAGGATGTTGCCGTCCTCCTTGA
AGTCGATGCCCTTCAGCTCGATGCGGTTCACCAGGGTGTCGCCCTCGAACTTCACCTCGGCGCGGGTCTT
GTAGTTGCCGTCGTCCTTGAAGAAGATGGTGCGCTCCTGGACGTAGCCTTCGGGCATGGCGGACTTGAAG
AAGTCGTGCTGCTTCATGTGGTCGGGGTAGCGGCTGAAGCACTGCACGCCGTAGGTCAGGGTGGTCACGA
GGGTGGGCCAGGGCACGGGCAGCTTGCCGGTGGTGCAGATGAACTTCAGGGTCAGCTTGCCGTAGGTGGC
ATCGCCCTCGCCCTCGCCGGACACGCTGAACTTGTGGCCGTTTACGTCGCCGTCCAGCTCGACCAGGATG
GGCACCACCCCGGTGAACAGCTCCTCGCCCTTGCTCACCATGGTGGCGTCGACCTGCAGGCATGCAAGCT
TTACTAGTGGTGGCGCTAGCATAACTTCGTATAAAGTATCCTATACGAAGTTATTTGCCTTAACCCAGAA
ATTATCACTGTTATTCTTTAGAATGGTGCAAAGAATAACTTCGTATAATGTATGCTATACGAAGTTATGA
AGTTCCTATTCTCTAGAAAGTATAGGAACTTCGGCGCGCCAATCAACCTCTGGATTACAAAATTTGTGAA
AGATTGACTGGTATTCTTAACTATGTTGCTCCTTTTACGCTATGTGGATACGCTGCTTTAATGCCTTTGT
ATCATGCTATTGCTTCCCGTATGGCTTTCATTTTCTCCTCCTTGTATAAATCCTGGTTGCTGTCTCTTTA
TGAGGAGTTGTGGCCCGTTGTCAGGCAACGTGGCGTGGTGTGCACTGTGTTTGCTGACGCAACCCCCACT
GGTTGGGGCATTGCCACCACCTGTCAGCTCCTTTCCGGGACTTTCGCTTTCCCCCTCCCTATTGCCACGG
CGGAACTCATCGCCGCCTGCCTTGCCCGCTGCTGGACAGGGGCTCGGCTGTTGGGCACTGACAATTCCGT
GGTGTTGTCGGGGAAGCTGACGTCCTTTCCATGGCTGCTCGCCTGTGTTGCCACCTGGATTCTGCGCGGG
ACGTCCTTCTGCTACGTCCCTTCGGCCCTCAATCCAGCGGACCTTCCTTCCCGCGGCCTGCTGCCGGCTC
TGCGGCCTCTTCCGCGTCTTCGCCTT
